>Addgene plasmid #116139 | pHAGE-BRAF-D594V | addgene full sequence | sequence record 250558 | Addgene NGS Result
TTTTAAAAGAAAAGGGGGGATTGGGGGGTACAGTGCAGGGGAAAGAATAGTAGACATAATAGCAACAGAC
ATACAAACTAAAGAATTACAAAAACAAATTACAAAAATTCAAAATTTTCGGGTTTATTACAGGGACAGCA
GAGATCCAGTTTGGACTAGTCGTGAGGCTCCGGTGCCCGTCAGTGGGCAGAGCGCACATCGCCCACAGTC
CCCGAGAAGTTGGGGGGAGGGGTCGGCAATTGAACCGGTGCCTAGAGAAGGTGGCGCGGGGTAAACTGGG
AAAGTGATGTCGTGTACTGGCTCCGCCTTTTTCCCGAGGGTGGGGGAGAACCGTATATAAGTGCAGTAGT
CGCCGTGAACGTTCTTTTTCGCAACGGGTTTGCCGCCAGAACACAGGTAAGTGCCGTGTGTGGTTCCCGC
GGGCCTGGCCTCTTTACGGGTTATGGCCCTTGCGTGCCTTGAATTACTTCCACCTGGCTGCAGTACGTGA
TTCTTGATCCCGAGCTTCGGGTTGGAAGTGGGTGGGAGAGTTCGAGGCCTTGCGCTTAAGGAGCCCCTTC
GCCTCGTGCTTGAGTTGAGGCCTGGCCTGGGCGCTGGGGCCGCCGCGTGCGAATCTGGTGGCACCTTCGC
GCCTGTCTCGCTGCTTTCGATAAGTCTCTAGCCATTTAAAATTTTTGATGACCTGCTGCGACGCTTTTTT
TCTGGCAAGATAGTCTTGTAAATGCGGGCCAAGATCTGCACACTGGTATTTCGGTTTTTGGGGCCGCGGG
CGGCGACGGGGCCCGTGCGTCCCAGCGCACATGTTCGGCGAGGCGGGGCCTGCGAGCGCGGCCACCGAGA
ATCGGACGGGGGTAGTCTCAAGCTGGCCGGCCTGCTCTGGTGCCTGGCCTCGCGCCGCCGTGTATCGCCC
CGCCCTGGGCGGCAAGGCTGGCCCGGTCGGCACCAGTTGCGTGAGCGGAAAGATGGCCGCTTCCCGGCCC
TGCTGCAGGGAGCTCAAAATGGAGGACGCGGCGCTCGGGAGAGCGGGCGGGTGAGTCACCCACACAAAGG
AAAAGGGCCTTTCCGTCCTCAGCCGTCGCTTCATGTGACTCCACGGAGTACCGGGCGCCGTCCAGGCACC
TCGATTAGTTCTCGAGCTTTTGGAGTACGTCGTCTTTAGGTTGGGGGGAGGGGTTTTATGCGATGGAGTT
TCCCCACACTGAGTGGGTGGAGACTGAAGTTAGGCCAGCTTGGCACTTGATGTAATTCTCCTTGGAATTT
GCCCTTTTTGAGTTTGGATCTTGGTTCATTCTCAAGCCTCAGACAGTGGTTCAAAGTTTTTTTCTTCCAT
TTCAGGTGTCGTGAAGCGGCCCTGCAGATATCAACAAGTTTGTACAAAAAAGCAGGCACCATGGCGGCGC
TGAGCGGTGGCGGTGGTGGCGGCGCGGAGCCGGGCCAGGCTCTGTTCAACGGGGACATGGAGCCCGAGGC
CGGCGCCGGCGCCGGCGCCGCGGCCTCTTCGGCTGCGGACCCTGCCATTCCGGAGGAGGTGTGGAATATC
AAACAAATGATTAAGTTGACACAGGAACATATAGAGGCCCTATTGGACAAATTTGGTGGGGAGCATAATC
CACCATCAATATATCTGGAGGCCTATGAAGAATACACCAGCAAGCTAGATGCACTCCAACAAAGAGAACA
ACAGTTATTGGAATCTCTGGGGAACGGAACTGATTTTTCTGTTTCTAGCTCTGCATCAATGGATACCGTT
ACATCTTCTTCCTCTTCTAGCCTTTCAGTGCTACCTTCATCTCTTTCAGTTTTTCAAAATCCCACAGATG
TGGCACGGAGCAACCCCAAGTCACCACAAAAACCTATCGTTAGAGTCTTCCTGCCCAACAAACAGAGGAC
AGTGGTACCTGCAAGGTGTGGAGTTACAGTCCGAGACAGTCTAAAGAAAGCACTGATGATGAGAGGTCTA
ATCCCAGAGTGCTGTGCTGTTTACAGAATTCAGGATGGAGAGAAGAAACCAATTGGTTGGGACACTGATA
TTTCCTGGCTTACTGGAGAAGAATTGCATGTGGAAGTGTTGGAGAATGTTCCACTTACAACACACAACTT
TGTACGAAAAACGTTTTTCACCTTAGCATTTTGTGACTTTTGTCGAAAGCTGCTTTTCCAGGGTTTCCGC
TGTCAAACATGTGGTTATAAATTTCACCAGCGTTGTAGTACAGAAGTTCCACTGATGTGTGTTAATTATG
ACCAACTTGATTTGCTGTTTGTCTCCAAGTTCTTTGAACACCACCCAATACCACAGGAAGAGGCGTCCTT
AGCAGAGACTGCCCTAACATCTGGATCATCCCCTTCCGCACCCGCCTCGGACTCTATTGGGCCCCAAATT
CTCACCAGTCCGTCTCCTTCAAAATCCATTCCAATTCCACAGCCCTTCCGACCAGCAGATGAAGATCATC
GAAATCAATTTGGGCAACGAGACCGATCCTCATCAGCTCCCAATGTGCATATAAACACAATAGAACCTGT
CAATATTGATGACTTGATTAGAGACCAAGGATTTCGTGGTGATGGAGGATCAACCACAGGTTTGTCTGCT
ACCCCCCCTGCCTCATTACCTGGCTCACTAACTAACGTGAAAGCCTTACAGAAATCTCCAGGACCTCAGC
GAGAAAGGAAGTCATCTTCATCCTCAGAAGACAGGAATCGAATGAAAACACTTGGTAGACGGGACTCGAG
TGATGATTGGGAGATTCCTGATGGGCAGATTACAGTGGGACAAAGAATTGGATCTGGATCATTTGGAACA
GTCTACAAGGGAAAGTGGCATGGTGATGTGGCAGTGAAAATGTTGAATGTGACAGCACCTACACCTCAGC
AGTTACAAGCCTTCAAAAATGAAGTAGGAGTACTCAGGAAAACACGACATGTGAATATCCTACTCTTCAT
GGGCTATTCCACAAAGCCACAACTGGCTATTGTTACCCAGTGGTGTGAGGGCTCCAGCTTGTATCACCAT
CTCCATATCATTGAGACCAAATTTGAGATGATCAAACTTATAGATATTGCACGACAGACTGCACAGGGCA
TGGATTACTTACACGCCAAGTCAATCATCCACAGAGACCTCAAGAGTAATAATATATTTCTTCATGAAGA
CCTCACAGTAAAAATAGGTGTTTTTGGTCTAGCTACAGTGAAATCTCGATGGAGTGGGTCCCATCAGTTT
GAACAGTTGTCTGGATCCATTTTGTGGATGGCACCAGAAGTCATCAGAATGCAAGATAAAAATCCATACA
GCTTTCAGTCAGATGTATATGCATTTGGAATTGTTCTGTATGAATTGATGACTGGACAGTTACCTTATTC
AAACATCAACAACAGGGACCAGATAATTTTTATGGTGGGACGAGGATACCTGTCTCCAGATCTCAGTAAG
GTACGGAGTAACTGTCCAAAAGCCATGAAGAGATTAATGGCAGAGTGCCTCAAAAAGAAAAGAGATGAGA
GACCACTCTTTCCCCAAATTCTCGCCTCTATTGAGCTGCTGGCCCGCTCATTGCCAAAAATTCACCGCAG
TGCATCAGAACCCTCCTTGAATCGGGCTGGTTTCCAAACAGAGGATTTTAGTCTATATGCTTGTGCTTCT
CCAAAAACACCCATCCAGGCAGGGGGATATGGTGCGTTTCCTGTCCACTAGAACCCAGCTTTCTTGTACA
AAGTGGTGATATCCAATTAACCCTCACTAAAGGGTATAGTGTGATTAGATTTGTAAACCCTATAGTGAGT
CGTATTACCACCCAACTTTTCTATACAAAGTGGTTGATATCCAGCACAGTGGCGGCCGCTCGAGTCTAGA
GGGCCCGCGGTTCGAAGGTAAGCCTATCCCTAACCCTCTCCTCGGTCTCGATTCTACGCGTACCGGTTAG
TAATGAGATCCCTCCCCCCCCCCTAACGTTACTGGCCGAAGCCGCTTGGAATAAGGCCGGTGTGCGTTTG
TCTATATGTTATTTTCCACCATATTGCCGTCTTTTGGCAATGTGAGGGCCCGGAAACCTGGCCCTGTCTT
CTTGACGAGCATTCCTAGGGGTCTTTCCCCTCTCGCCAAAGGAATGCAAGGTCTGTTGAATGTCGTGAAG
GAAGCAGTTCCTCTGGAAGCTTCTTGAAGACAAACAACGTCTGTAGCGACCCTTTGCAGGCAGCGGAACC
CCCCACCTGGCGACAGGTGCCTCTGCGGCCAAAAGCCACGTGTATAAGATACACCTGCAAAGGCGGCACA
ACCCCAGTGCCACGTTGTGAGTTGGATAGTTGTGGAAAGAGTCAAATGGCTCTCCTCAAGCGTATTCAAC
AAGGGGCTGAAGGATGCCCAGAAGGTACCCCATTGTATGGGATCTGATCTGGGGCCTCGGTGCACATGCT
TTACATGTGTTTAGTCGAGGTTAAAAAAACGTCTAGGCCCCCCGAACCACGGGGACGTGGTTTTCCTTTG
AAAAACACGATGATAATATGGCCACACATATGACCGAGTACAAGCCCACGGTGCGCCTCGCCACCCGCGA
CGACGTCCCCAGGGCCGTACGCACCCTCGCCGCCGCGTTCGCCGACTACCCCGCCACGCGCCACACCGTC
GATCCGGACCGCCACATCGAGCGGGTCACCGAGCTGCAAGAACTCTTCCTCACGCGCGTCGGGCTCGACA
TCGGCAAGGTGTGGGTCGCGGACGACGGCGCCGCGGTGGCGGTCTGGACCACGCCGGAGAGCGTCGAAGC
GGGGGCGGTGTTCGCCGAGATCGGCCCGCGCATGGCCGAGTTGAGCGGTTCCCGGCTGGCCGCGCAGCAA
CAGATGGAAGGCCTCCTGGCGCCGCACCGGCCCAAGGAGCCCGCGTGGTTCCTGGCCACCGTCGGCGTCT
CGCCCGACCACCAGGGCAAGGGTCTGGGCAGCGCCGTCGTGCTCCCCGGAGTGGAGGCGGCCGAGCGCGC
CGGGGTGCCCGCCTTCCTGGAGACCTCCGCGCCCCGCAACCTCCCCTTCTACGAGCGGCTCGGCTTCACC
GTCACCGCCGACGTCGAGGTGCCCGAAGGACCGCGCACCTGGTGCATGACCCGCAAGCCCGGTGCCTAAA
TCGATAGATCCTAATCAACCTCTGGATTACAAAATTTGTGAAAGATTGACTGGTATTCTTAACTATGTTG
CTCCTTTTACGCTATGTGGATACGCTGCTTTAATGCCTTTGTATCATGCTATTGCTTCCCGTATGGCTTT
CATTTTCTCCTCCTTGTATAAATCCTGGTTGCTGTCTCTTTATGAGGAGTTGTGGCCCGTTGTCAGGCAA
CGTGGCGTGGTGTGCACTGTGTTTGCTGACGCAACCCCCACTGGTTGGGGCATTGCCACCACCTGTCAGC
TCCTTTCCGGGACTTTCGCTTTCCCCCTCCCTATTGCCACGGCGGAACTCATCGCCGCCTGCCTTGCCCG
CTGCTGGACAGGGGCTCGGCTGTTGGGCACTGACAATTCCGTGGTGTTGTCGGGGAAATCATCGTCCTTT
CCTTGGCTGCTCGCCTGTGTTGCCACCTGGATTCTGCGCGGGACGTCCTTCTGCTACGTCCCTTCGGCCC
TCAATCCAGCGGACCTTCCTTCCCGCGGCCTGCTGCCGGCTCTGCGGCCTCTTCCGCGTCTTCGCCTTCG
CCCTCAGACGAGTCGGATCTCCCTTTGGGCCGCCTCCCCGCCTGAGATCCTTTAAGACCAATGACTTACA
AGGCAGCTGTAGATCTTAGCCACTTTTTAAAAGAAAAGGGGGGACTGGAAGGGCTAATTCACTCCCAACG
AAGACAAGATCTGCTTTTTGCTTGTACTGGGTCTCTCTGGTTAGACCAGATCTGAGCCTGGGAGCTCTCT
GGCTAACTAGGGAACCCACTGCTTAAGCCTCAATAAAGCTTGCCTTGAGTGCTTCAAGTAGTGTGTGCCC
GTCTGTTGTGTGACTCTGGTAACTAGAGATCCCTCAGACCCTTTTAGTCAGTGTGGAAAATCTCTAGCAG
TAGTAGTTCATGTCATCTTATTATTCAGTATTTATAACTTGCAAAGAAATGAATATCAGAGAGTGAGAGG
CCCGGGTTAATTAAGGAAAGGGCTAGATCATTCTTGAAGACGAAAGGGCCTCGTGATACGCCTATTTTTA
TAGGTTAATGTCATGATAATAATGGTTTCTTAGACGTCAGGTGGCACTTTTCGGGGAAATGTGCGCGGAA
CCCCTATTTGTTTATTTTTCTAAATACATTCAAATATGTATCCGCTCATGAGACAATAACCCTGATAAAT
GCTTCAATAATATTGAAAAAGGAAGAGTATGAGTATTCAACATTTCCGTGTCGCCCTTATTCCCTTTTTT
GCGGCATTTTGCCTTCCTGTTTTTGCTCACCCAGAAACGCTGGTGAAAGTAAAAGATGCTGAAGATCAGT
TGGGTGCACGAGTGGGTTACATCGAACTGGATCTCAACAGCGGTAAGATCCTTGAGAGTTTTCGCCCCGA
AGAACGTTTTCCAATGATGAGCACTTTTAAAGTTCTGCTATGTGGCGCGGTATTATCCCGTGTTGACGCC
GGGCAAGAGCAACTCGGTCGCCGCATACACTATTCTCAGAATGACTTGGTTGAGTACTCACCAGTCACAG
AAAAGCATCTTACGGATGGCATGACAGTAAGAGAATTATGCAGTGCTGCCATAACCATGAGTGATAACAC
TGCGGCCAACTTACTTCTGACAACGATCGGAGGACCGAAGGAGCTAACCGCTTTTTTGCACAACATGGGG
GATCATGTAACTCGCCTTGATCGTTGGGAACCGGAGCTGAATGAAGCCATACCAAACGACGAGCGTGACA
CCACGATGCCTGTAGCAATGGCAACAACGTTGCGCAAACTATTAACTGGCGAACTACTTACTCTAGCTTC
CCGGCAACAATTAATAGACTGGATGGAGGCGGATAAAGTTGCAGGACCACTTCTGCGCTCGGCCCTTCCG
GCTGGCTGGTTTATTGCTGATAAATCTGGAGCCGGTGAGCGTGGGTCTCGCGGTATCATTGCAGCACTGG
GGCCAGATGGTAAGCCCTCCCGTATCGTAGTTATCTACACGACGGGGAGTCAGGCAACTATGGATGAACG
AAATAGACAGATCGCTGAGATAGGTGCCTCACTGATTAAGCATTGGTAACTGTCAGACCAAGTTTACTCA
TATATACTTTAGATTGATTTAAAACTTCATTTTTAATTTAAAAGGATCTAGGTGAAGATCCTTTTTGATA
ATCTCATGACCAAAATCCCTTAACGTGAGTTTTCGTTCCACTGAGCGTCAGACCCCGTAGAAAAGATCAA
AGGATCTTCTTGAGATCCTTTTTTTCTGCGCGTAATCTGCTGCTTGCAAACAAAAAAACCACCGCTACCA
GCGGTGGTTTGTTTGCCGGATCAAGAGCTACCAACTCTTTTTCCGAAGGTAACTGGCTTCAGCAGAGCGC
AGATACCAAATACTGTTCTTCTAGTGTAGCCGTAGTTAGGCCACCACTTCAAGAACTCTGTAGCACCGCC
TACATACCTCGCTCTGCTAATCCTGTTACCAGTGGCTGCTGCCAGTGGCGATAAGTCGTGTCTTACCGGG
TTGGACTCAAGACGATAGTTACCGGATAAGGCGCAGCGGTCGGGCTGAACGGGGGGTTCGTGCACACAGC
CCAGCTTGGAGCGAACGACCTACACCGAACTGAGATACCTACAGCGTGAGCTATGAGAAAGCGCCACGCT
TCCCGAAGGGAGAAAGGCGGACAGGTATCCGGTAAGCGGCAGGGTCGGAACAGGAGAGCGCACGAGGGAG
CTTCCAGGGGGAAACGCCTGGTATCTTTATAGTCCTGTCGGGTTTCGCCACCTCTGACTTGAGCGTCGAT
TTTTGTGATGCTCGTCAGGGGGGCGGAGCCTATGGAAAAACGCCAGCAACGCGGCCTTTTTACGGTTCCT
GGCCTTTTGCTGGCCTTTTGCTCACATGTTCTTTCCTGCGTTATCCCCTGATTCTGTGGATAACCGTATT
ACCGCCTTTGAGTGAGCTGATACCGCTCGCCGCAGCCGAACGACCGAGCGCAGCGAGTCAGTGAGCGAGG
AAGCGGAAGAGCGCCCAATACGCAAACCGCCTCTCCCCGCGCGTTGGCCGATTCATTAATGCAGCAAGCT
CATGGCTGACTAATTTTTTTTATTTATGCAGAGGCCGAGGCCGCCTCGGCCTCTGAGCTATTCCAGAAGT
AGTGAGGAGGCTTTTTTGGAGGCCTAGGCTTTTGCAAAAAGCTCCCCGTGGCACGACAGGTTTCCCGACT
GGAAAGCGGGCAGTGAGCGCAACGCAATTAATGTGAGTTAGCTCACTCATTAGGCACCCCAGGCTTTACA
CTTTATGCTTCCGGCTCGTATGTTGTGTGGAATTGTGAGCGGATAACAATTTCACACAGGAAACAGCTAT
GACATGATTACGAATTTCACAAATAAAGCATTTTTTTCACTGCATTCTAGTTGTGGTTTGTCCAAACTCA
TCAATGTATCTTATCATGTCTGGATCAACTGGATAACTCAAGCTAACCAAAATCATCCCAAACTTCCCAC
CCCATACCCTATTACCACTGCCAATTACCTGTGGTTTCATTTACTCTAAACCTGTGATTCCTCTGAATTA
TTTTCATTTTAAAGAAATTGTATTTGTTAAATATGTACTACAAACTTAGTAGTTGGAAGGGCTAATTCAC
TCCCAAAGAAGACAAGATATCCTTGATCTGTGGATCTACCACACACAAGGCTACTTCCCTGATTAGCAGA
ACTACACACCAGGGCCAGGGGTCAGATATCCACTGACCTTTGGATGGTGCTACAAGCTAGTACCAGTTGA
GCCAGATAAGGTAGAAGAGGCCAATAAAGGAGAGAACACCAGCTTGTTACACCCTGTGAGCCTGCATGGG
ATGGATGACCCGGAGAGAGAAGTGTTAGAGTGGAGGTTTGACAGCCGCCTAGCATTTCATCACGTGGCCC
GAGAGCTGCATCCGGAGTACTTCAAGAACTGCTGATATCGAGCTTGCTACAAGGGACTTTCCGCTGGGGA
CTTTCCAGGGAGGCGTGGCCTGGGCGGGACTGGGGAGTGGCGAGCCCTCAGATCCTGCATATAAGCAGCT
GCTTTTTGCCTGTACTGGGTCTCTCTGGTTAGACCAGATCTGAGCCTGGGAGCTCTCTGGCTAACTAGGG
AACCCACTGCTTAAGCCTCAATAAAGCTTGCCTTGAGTGCTTCAAGTAGTGTGTGCCCGTCTGTTGTGTG
ACTCTGGTAACTAGAGATCCCTCAGACCCTTTTAGTCAGTGTGGAAAATCTCTAGCAGTGGCGCCCGAAC
AGGGACTTGAAAGCGAAAGGGAAACCAGAGGAGCTCTCTCGACGCAGGACTCGGCTTGCTGAAGCGCGCA
CGGCAAGAGGCGAGGGGCGGCGACTGGTGAGTACGCCAAAAATTTTGACTAGCGGAGGCTAGAAGGAGAG
AGATGGGTGCGAGAGCGTCAGTATTAAGCGGGGGAGAATTAGATCGCGATGGGAAAAAATTCGGTTAAGG
CCAGGGGGAAAGAAAAAATATAAATTAAAACATATAGTATGGGCAAGCAGGGAGCTAGAACGATTCGCAG
TTAATCCTGGCCTGTTAGAAACATCAGAAGGCTGTAGACAAATACTGGGACAGCTACAACCATCCCTTCA
GACAGGATCAGAAGAACTTAGATCATTATATAATACAGTAGCAACCCTCTATTGTGTGCATCAAAGGATA
GAGATAAAAGACACCAAGGAAGCTTTAGACAAGATAGAGGAAGAGCAAAACAAAAGTAAGACCACCGCAC
AGCAAGCGGCCGGCCGCTGATCTTCAGACCTGGAGGAGGAGATATGAGGGACAATTGGAGAAGTGAATTA
TATAAATATAAAGTAGTAAAAATTGAACCATTAGGAGTAGCACCCACCAAGGCAAAGAGAAGAGTGGTGC
AGAGAGAAAAAAGAGCAGTGGGAATAGGAGCTTTGTTCCTTGGGTTCTTGGGAGCAGCAGGAAGCACTAT
GGGCGCAGCGTCAATGACGCTGACGGTACAGGCCAGACAATTATTGTCTGGTATAGTGCAGCAGCAGAAC
AATTTGCTGAGGGCTATTGAGGCGCAACAGCATCTGTTGCAACTCACAGTCTGGGGCATCAAGCAGCTCC
AGGCAAGAATCCTGGCTGTGGAAAGATACCTAAAGGATCAACAGCTCCTGGGGATTTGGGGTTGCTCTGG
AAAACTCATTTGCACCACTGCTGTGCCTTGGAATGCTAGTTGGAGTAATAAATCTCTGGAACAGATTTGG
AATCACACGACCTGGATGGAGTGGGACAGAGAAATTAACAATTACACAAGCTTAATACACTCCTTAATTG
AAGAATCGCAAAACCAGCAAGAAAAGAATGAACAAGAATTATTGGAATTAGATAAATGGGCAAGTTTGTG
GAATTGGTTTAACATAACAAATTGGCTGTGGTATATAAAATTATTCATAATGATAGTAGGAGGCTTGGTA
GGTTTAAGAATAGTTTTTGCTGTACTTTCTATAGTGAATAGAGTTAGGCAGGGATATTCACCATTATCGT
TTCAGACCCACCTCCCAACCCCGAGGGGACCCGACAGGCCCGAAGGAATAGAAGAAGAAGGTGGAGAGAG
AGACAGAGACAGATCCATTCGATTAGTGAACGGATCTCGACGGTATCGCCGAATTCACAAATGGCAGTAT
TCATCCACAA
Features (pLannotate 1.2.2; 30 found; start..end, strand, type, name):
      1..118     +  misc_feature   cPPT/CTS: central polypurine tract and central termination sequence of HIV-1
    166..1344    +  promoter       EF-1α promoter: strong constitutive promoter for human elongation factor EF-1α
   1365..1385    +  protein_bind   attB1: mutant version of attB; core recombination site for the Gateway® BP reaction BP Clonase™
   1391..3688    +  CDS            BRAF: BRAF_HUMAN - Also known as BRAF1, RAFB1. Experimental evidence at protein level: Swiss-Prot protein existence level 1. Protein kinase involved in the transduction of mitogenic signals from the cell membrane to the nucleus (Probable). Phosphorylates MAP2K1, and thereby activates the MAP kinase signal transduction pathway (PubMed:21441910, PubMed:29433126). May play a role in the postsynaptic responses of hippocampal neurons (PubMed:1508179). From Homo sapiens (Human).
   3693..3717    -  protein_bind   attB2: mutant version of attB; recombination site for the Gateway® BP reaction BP Clonase™
   3725..3743    +  promoter       T3 promoter: promoter for bacteriophage T3 RNA polymerase
   3769..3787    -  promoter       T7 promoter: promoter for bacteriophage T7 RNA polymerase
   3793..3811    -  protein_bind   attB4 (fragment): mutant version of attB; core recombination site for the Gateway® BP reaction BP Clonase™
   3867..3908    +  CDS            V5 tag: epitope tag from simian virus 5
   4034..4496    +  misc_feature   IRES: internal ribosome entry site (IRES) of the encephalomyocarditis virus (EMCV)
   4510..5107    +  CDS            PuroR (fragment): puromycin N-acetyltransferase; pac from Streptomyces; confers resistance to puromycin
   5123..5711    +  misc_feature   WPRE: woodchuck hepatitis virus posttranscriptional regulatory element
   5719..5784    +  CDS            nef (fragment): NEF_HV1Z2 - Experimental evidence at protein level: Swiss-Prot protein existence level 1. Extracellular Nef protein targets CD4(+) T-lymphocytes for apoptosis by interacting with CXCR4 surface receptors. From Human immunodeficiency virus type 1 group M subtype D (isolate Z2/CDC-Z34) (HIV-1).
   5786..6019    +  LTR            3' LTR (ΔU3): self-inactivating 3' long terminal repeat (LTR) from HIV-1
   6224..6328    +  promoter       AmpR promoter: bla
   6329..7189    +  CDS            AmpR: β-lactamase; bla; confers resistance to ampicillin, carbenicillin, and related antibiotics
   7360..7948    +  rep_origin     ori: high-copy-number ColE1/pMB1/pBR322/pUC origin of replication
   8131..8185    +  CDS            lacI (fragment): lac repressor; lacI; The lac repressor binds to the lac operator to inhibit transcription in E. coli. This inhibition can be relieved by adding lactose or isopropyl-β-D-thiogalactopyranoside (IPTG).
   8191..8284    +  rep_origin     SV40 ori (fragment): SV40 origin of replication
   8309..8346    +  CDS            lacI (fragment): lac repressor; lacI; The lac repressor binds to the lac operator to inhibit transcription in E. coli. This inhibition can be relieved by adding lactose or isopropyl-β-D-thiogalactopyranoside (IPTG).
   8359..8380    +  protein_bind   CAP binding site: CAP binding activates transcription in the presence of cAMP. E. coli catabolite activator protein
   8395..8425    +  promoter       lac promoter: promoter for the E. coli lac operon
   8429..8451    +  protein_bind   lac operator (fragment): The lac repressor binds to the lac operator to inhibit transcription in E. coli. This inhibition can be relieved by adding lactose or isopropyl-β-D-thiogalactopyranoside (IPTG). lac repressor encoded by lacI
   8483..8566    +  polyA_signal   SV40 poly(A) signal (fragment): SV40 polyadenylation signal
   8733..9062    +  CDS            nef (fragment): NEF_HV1BR - Experimental evidence at protein level: Swiss-Prot protein existence level 1. Extracellular Nef protein targets CD4(+) T-lymphocytes for apoptosis by interacting with CXCR4 surface receptors (PubMed:14990729). From Human immunodeficiency virus type 1 group M subtype B (isolate BRU/LAI) (HIV-1).
   9110..9367    +  LTR            5' LTR (truncated): truncated 5' long terminal repeat (LTR) from HIV-1
   9414..9539    +  misc_feature   HIV-1 Ψ: packaging signal of human immunodeficiency virus type 1
   9523..9861    +  CDS            HIV-1 gag (fragment): gag protein from human immunodeficiency virus 1; gag
  10036..10269   +  misc_feature   RRE: The Rev response element (RRE) of HIV-1 allows for Rev-dependent mRNA export from the nucleus to the cytoplasm.
  10646..10746   +  CDS            Rev (fragment): human immunodeficiency virus 1 (HIV-1) Rev protein; rev; enhances nuclear export of unspliced and incompletely spliced viral mRNAs
