[The description below was written by a language model from this plasmid's Addgene catalogue record and pLannotate feature annotations shown in this document.]
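Description:
pHAGE-BRAF-D594V is an HIV-1-based lentiviral expression plasmid built on the pHAGE backbone, carrying human BRAF with the D594V substitution. It is maintained in E. coli through a high-copy ColE1/pUC-type origin and an ampicillin resistance gene (β-lactamase). The record lists a recombination-deficient strain for growth, which is commonly chosen to keep LTR-containing plasmids stable.

The viral portion runs from a truncated 5' LTR through the Ψ packaging signal, a partial gag sequence, the Rev response element and the cPPT/CTS. It ends in a self-inactivating ΔU3 3' LTR, so the integrated provirus lacks LTR promoter activity and expression depends on the internal promoter. That promoter is the constitutive human EF-1α promoter, which drives the BRAF open reading frame. The ORF is flanked by attB1 and attB2 sites, reflecting its insertion by Gateway recombination. Downstream lie short T3 and T7 promoter sequences, an attB4 fragment and a V5 epitope tag. The annotation alone does not show whether the V5 tag is read in frame with BRAF. An EMCV IRES then allows translation of a puromycin N-acetyltransferase gene from the same transcript, linking puromycin selection of transduced mammalian cells to transgene expression. A WPRE ahead of the 3' LTR enhances transcript stability and expression. Small nef, Rev, lacI, lac promoter and SV40 fragments are backbone remnants.

The plasmid is intended for producing lentiviral particles, with packaging functions supplied in trans, to stably express this BRAF variant. It comes from a collection made for the systematic functional annotation of somatic cancer mutations.
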