Addgene plasmid #116139: pHAGE-BRAF-D594V
Purpose: Lentiviral expression of BRAF D594V
Depositing lab: Gordon Mills & Kenneth Scott. Depositing organization: Baylor College of Medicine. Publication: Systematic Functional Annotation of Somatic Mutations in Cancer. Ng PK, Li J, Jeong KJ, Shao S, Chen H, Tsang YH, Sengupta S, Wang Z, Bhavana VH, Tran R, Soewito S, Minussi DC, Moreno D, Kong K, Dogruluk T, Lu H, Gao J, Tokheim C, Zhou DC, Johnson AM, Zeng J, Ip CKM, Ju Z, Wester M, Yu S, Li Y, Vellano CP, Schultz N, Karchin R, Ding L, Lu Y, Cheung LWT, Chen K, Shaw KR, Meric-Bernstam F, Scott KL, Yi S, Sahni N, Liang H, Mills GB. Cancer Cell. 2018 Mar 12;33(3):450-462.e10. doi: 10.1016/j.ccell.2018.01.021. PubMed 29533785.
Backbone
  Vector backbone: pHAGE
  Vector type: Lentiviral
Growth in bacteria
  Bacterial resistance: Ampicillin, 100 μg/mL
  Growth temperature: 37°C
  Growth strain: Stbl3
  Copy number: High Copy
Gene/Insert
  Gene/Insert name: BRAF
  Species: H. sapiens (human)
  Mutation: D594V
  Entrez Gene: BRAF (a.k.a. B-RAF1, B-raf, BRAF-1, BRAF1, NS7, RAFB1)
  Cloning method: Gateway Cloning
Terms and licenses: Academic/Nonprofit Terms; Industry Terms: Not Available to Industry
How to cite: pHAGE-BRAF-D594V was a gift from Gordon Mills & Kenneth Scott (Addgene plasmid # 116139 ; http://n2t.net/addgene:116139 ; RRID:Addgene_116139)
