>Addgene plasmid #116139 | pHAGE-BRAF-D594V | depositor partial sequence | sequence record 219012 | insert
ATGGCGGCGCTGAGCGGTGGCGGTGGTGGCGGCGCGGAGCCGGGCCAGGCTCTGTTCAACGGGGACATGG
AGCCCGAGGCCGGCGCCGGCGCCGGCGCCGCGGCCTCTTCGGCTGCGGACCCTGCCATTCCGGAGGAGGT
GTGGAATATCAAACAAATGATTAAGTTGACACAGGAACATATAGAGGCCCTATTGGACAAATTTGGTGGG
GAGCATAATCCACCATCAATATATCTGGAGGCCTATGAAGAATACACCAGCAAGCTAGATGCACTCCAAC
AAAGAGAACAACAGTTATTGGAATCTCTGGGGAACGGAACTGATTTTTCTGTTTCTAGCTCTGCATCAAT
GGATACCGTTACATCTTCTTCCTCTTCTAGCCTTTCAGTGCTACCTTCATCTCTTTCAGTTTTTCAAAAT
CCCACAGATGTGGCACGGAGCAACCCCAAGTCACCACAAAAACCTATCGTTAGAGTCTTCCTGCCCAACA
AACAGAGGACAGTGGTACCTGCAAGGTGTGGAGTTACAGTCCGAGACAGTCTAAAGAAAGCACTGATGAT
GAGAGGTCTAATCCCAGAGTGCTGTGCTGTTTACAGAATTCAGGATGGAGAGAAGAAACCAATTGGTTGG
GACACTGATATTTCCTGGCTTACTGGAGAAGAATTGCATGTGGAAGTGTTGGAGAATGTTCCACTTACAA
CACACAACTTTGTACGAAAAACGTTTTTCACCTTAGCATTTTGTGACTTTTGTCGAAAGCTGCTTTTCCA
GGGTTTCCGCTGTCAAACATGTGGTTATAAATTTCACCAGCGTTGTAGTACAGAAGTTCCACTGATGTGT
GTTAATTATGACCAACTTGATTTGCTGTTTGTCTCCAAGTTCTTTGAACACCACCCAATACCACAGGAAG
AGGCGTCCTTAGCAGAGACTGCCCTAACATCTGGATCATCCCCTTCCGCACCCGCCTCGGACTCTATTGG
GCCCCAAATTCTCACCAGTCCGTCTCCTTCAAAATCCATTCCAATTCCACAGCCCTTCCGACCAGCAGAT
GAAGATCATCGAAATCAATTTGGGCAACGAGACCGATCCTCATCAGCTCCCAATGTGCATATAAACACAA
TAGAACCTGTCAATATTGATGACTTGATTAGAGACCAAGGATTTCGTGGTGATGGAGGATCAACCACAGG
TTTGTCTGCTACCCCCCCTGCCTCATTACCTGGCTCACTAACTAACGTGAAAGCCTTACAGAAATCTCCA
GGACCTCAGCGAGAAAGGAAGTCATCTTCATCCTCAGAAGACAGGAATCGAATGAAAACACTTGGTAGAC
GGGACTCGAGTGATGATTGGGAGATTCCTGATGGGCAGATTACAGTGGGACAAAGAATTGGATCTGGATC
ATTTGGAACAGTCTACAAGGGAAAGTGGCATGGTGATGTGGCAGTGAAAATGTTGAATGTGACAGCACCT
ACACCTCAGCAGTTACAAGCCTTCAAAAATGAAGTAGGAGTACTCAGGAAAACACGACATGTGAATATCC
TACTCTTCATGGGCTATTCCACAAAGCCACAACTGGCTATTGTTACCCAGTGGTGTGAGGGCTCCAGCTT
GTATCACCATCTCCATATCATTGAGACCAAATTTGAGATGATCAAACTTATAGATATTGCACGACAGACT
GCACAGGGCATGGATTACTTACACGCCAAGTCAATCATCCACAGAGACCTCAAGAGTAATAATATATTTC
TTCATGAAGACCTCACAGTAAAAATAGGTGTTTTTGGTCTAGCTACAGTGAAATCTCGATGGAGTGGGTC
CCATCAGTTTGAACAGTTGTCTGGATCCATTTTGTGGATGGCACCAGAAGTCATCAGAATGCAAGATAAA
AATCCATACAGCTTTCAGTCAGATGTATATGCATTTGGAATTGTTCTGTATGAATTGATGACTGGACAGT
TACCTTATTCAAACATCAACAACAGGGACCAGATAATTTTTATGGTGGGACGAGGATACCTGTCTCCAGA
TCTCAGTAAGGTACGGAGTAACTGTCCAAAAGCCATGAAGAGATTAATGGCAGAGTGCCTCAAAAAGAAA
AGAGATGAGAGACCACTCTTTCCCCAAATTCTCGCCTCTATTGAGCTGCTGGCCCGCTCATTGCCAAAAA
TTCACCGCAGTGCATCAGAACCCTCCTTGAATCGGGCTGGTTTCCAAACAGAGGATTTTAGTCTATATGC
TTGTGCTTCTCCAAAAACACCCATCCAGGCAGGGGGATATGGTGCGTTTCCTGTCCACTAG
